Addgene plasmid #228287: pMT856
Purpose: 2,4-Diacetylphloroglucinol (DAPG)-regulatable EGFP expression
Depositing lab: Jun Ishii. Depositing organization: Kobe University. Publication: Designing strong inducible synthetic promoters in yeasts. Tominaga M, Shima Y, Nozaki K, Ito Y, Someda M, Shoya Y, Hashii N, Obata C, Matsumoto-Kitano M, Suematsu K, Matsukawa T, Hosoya K, Hashiba N, Kondo A, Ishii J. Nat Commun. 2024 Dec 19;15(1):10653. doi: 10.1038/s41467-024-54865-z. PubMed 39702268.
Backbone
  Vector backbone: pUC19
  Vector type: Yeast Expression, Synthetic Biology
  Selectable markers: Hygromycin
Growth in bacteria
  Bacterial resistance: Ampicillin, 100 μg/mL
  Growth temperature: 37°C
  Growth strain: DH5alpha
  Copy number: High Copy
Gene/Insert
  Gene/Insert name: EGFP
  Species: Synthetic; Aequorea victoria
  Promoter: 2,4-Diacetylphloroglucinol-regulatable synthetic promoter (KpPhl1.1)
  Cloning method: Ligation Independent Cloning
Terms and licenses: Academic/Nonprofit Terms; Industry Terms: Not Available to Industry
How to cite: pMT856 was a gift from Jun Ishii (Addgene plasmid # 228287 ; http://n2t.net/addgene:228287 ; RRID:Addgene_228287)
