[The description below was written by a language model from this plasmid's Addgene catalogue record and pLannotate feature annotations shown in this document.]
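Description:
pMT856 is a 7.2 kb yeast expression plasmid built on a pUC19 backbone and used in synthetic biology as a reporter for 2,4-diacetylphloroglucinol (DAPG)-regulatable gene expression. In E. coli it is maintained at high copy through the ColE1/pUC origin and selected with ampicillin via the bla gene. Remnants of the pUC lac promoter/operator, lacZα and multiple cloning site flank the inserted cassettes. No yeast replication origin is annotated, so the plasmid probably works by chromosomal integration, although the record does not state this.

The payload is EGFP, the Aequorea victoria-derived green fluorescent protein, driven by the synthetic DAPG-regulatable promoter KpPhl1.1 and followed by the AOX1 terminator from Komagataella phaffii (Pichia pastoris). The annotation immediately upstream of EGFP detects only a fragment of the AOX1 promoter, which suggests the synthetic promoter was built on an AOX1-derived core. The DAPG-responsive operator elements are not individually annotated. No DAPG-responsive regulator protein is annotated on this plasmid, so that component presumably has to be supplied separately by the host strain or another construct.

Yeast selection relies on a hygromycin resistance cassette in which hph is placed between a TEF1 promoter fragment and a CYC1 terminator fragment. A Saccharomyces cerevisiae ARG4 (argininosuccinate lyase) coding sequence is also present. It may serve as an auxotrophic marker or as a homology region for targeting, but the record does not specify its role. The promoter name and AOX1 parts point to K. phaffii as the intended host. The typical use is to measure the induction strength and leakiness of the synthetic promoter by EGFP fluorescence in response to DAPG.
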