Features (pLannotate 1.2.2; 22 found; start..end, strand, type, name):
     96..200     +  promoter       AmpR promoter: bla
    201..1061    +  CDS            AmpR: β-lactamase; bla; confers resistance to ampicillin, carbenicillin, and related antibiotics
   1232..1820    +  rep_origin     ori: high-copy-number ColE1/pMB1/pBR322/pUC origin of replication
   2003..2095    +  CDS            lacI (fragment): lac repressor; lacI; The lac repressor binds to the lac operator to inhibit transcription in E. coli. This inhibition can be relieved by adding lactose or isopropyl-β-D-thiogalactopyranoside (IPTG).
   2108..2129    +  protein_bind   CAP binding site: CAP binding activates transcription in the presence of cAMP. E. coli catabolite activator protein
   2144..2174    +  promoter       lac promoter: promoter for the E. coli lac operon
   2182..2198    +  protein_bind   lac operator: The lac repressor binds to the lac operator to inhibit transcription in E. coli. This inhibition can be relieved by adding lactose or isopropyl-β-D-thiogalactopyranoside (IPTG). lac repressor encoded by lacI
   2243..2311    +  CDS            DED81 (fragment): SYNC_SACPA - Protein inferred from homology: Swiss-Prot protein existence level 3. From Saccharomyces paradoxus (Yeast) (Saccharomyces douglasii).
   2503..3867    +  CDS            ARG4: ARLY_YEAST - Experimental evidence at protein level: Swiss-Prot protein existence level 1. From Saccharomyces cerevisiae (strain ATCC 204508 / S288c) (Baker's yeast).
   3877..3900    -  misc_feature   MCS (fragment): pUC18/19 multiple cloning site
   3940..4137    +  promoter       AOX1 promoter (fragment): Pichia pastoris AOX1; inducible promoter, regulated by methanol
   4144..4860    +  CDS            EGFP: EGFP is a basic (constitutively fluorescent) green fluorescent protein published in 1996, derived from Aequorea victoria. It is reported to be a rapidly-maturing weak dimer with moderate acid sensitivity.
   4869..4934    +  CDS            AOX1 (fragment): ALOX1_KOMPC - Experimental evidence at protein level: Swiss-Prot protein existence level 1. Major isoform of alcohol oxidase, which catalyzes the oxidation of methanol to formaldehyde and hydrogen peroxide, the first step in the methanol utilization pathway of methylotrophic yeasts. From Komagataella phaffii (strain ATCC 76273 / CBS 7435 / CECT 11047 / NRRL Y-11430 / Wegner 21-1) (Yeast) (Pichia pastoris).
   4938..5184    +  terminator     AOX1 terminator: Pichia pastoris AOX1; transcription terminator for AOX1
   5205..5230    -  misc_feature   MCS (fragment): pUC18/19 multiple cloning site
   5229..5567    +  promoter       TEF1 promoter (fragment): S. cerevisiae TEF1; promoter for EF-1α
   5581..6603    +  CDS            hph: KHYB_ECOLX - Experimental evidence at protein level: Swiss-Prot protein existence level 1. The aminoglycoside phosphotransferases achieve inactivation of their antibiotic substrates by phosphorylation. Only phosphorylates hygromycin and closely related compounds such as demethyl analogs and destomycin. From Escherichia coli.
   6618..6731    +  terminator     CYC1 terminator (fragment): S. cerevisiae CYC1; transcription terminator for CYC1
   6734..6791    -  CDS            lacI (fragment): lac repressor; lacI; The lac repressor binds to the lac operator to inhibit transcription in E. coli. This inhibition can be relieved by adding lactose or isopropyl-β-D-thiogalactopyranoside (IPTG).
   6809..6966    +  CDS            lacZα (fragment): LacZα fragment of β-galactosidase; lacZ fragment
   6972..7071    -  misc_feature   bom (fragment): basis of mobility region from pBR322
   7173..1       -  CDS            rop (fragment) (across the origin): Rop protein, which maintains plasmids at low copy number; rop
>Addgene plasmid #228287 | pMT856 | addgene full sequence | sequence record 457101 | Addgene NGS Result
GACGAAAGGGCCTCGTGATACGCCTATTTTTATAGGTTAATGTCATGATAATAATGGTTTCTTAGACGTC
AGGTGGCACTTTTCGGGGAAATGTGCGCGGAACCCCTATTTGTTTATTTTTCTAAATACATTCAAATATG
TATCCGCTCATGAGACAATAACCCTGATAAATGCTTCAATAATATTGAAAAAGGAAGAGTATGAGTATTC
AACATTTCCGTGTCGCCCTTATTCCCTTTTTTGCGGCATTTTGCCTTCCTGTTTTTGCTCACCCAGAAAC
GCTGGTGAAAGTAAAAGATGCTGAAGATCAGTTGGGTGCACGAGTGGGTTACATCGAACTGGATCTCAAC
AGCGGTAAGATCCTTGAGAGTTTTCGCCCCGAAGAACGTTTTCCAATGATGAGCACTTTTAAAGTTCTGC
TATGTGGCGCGGTATTATCCCGTATTGACGCCGGGCAAGAGCAACTCGGTCGCCGCATACACTATTCTCA
GAATGACTTGGTTGAGTACTCACCAGTCACAGAAAAGCATCTTACGGATGGCATGACAGTAAGAGAATTA
TGCAGTGCTGCCATAACCATGAGTGATAACACTGCGGCCAACTTACTTCTGACAACGATCGGAGGACCGA
AGGAGCTAACCGCTTTTTTGCACAACATGGGGGATCATGTAACTCGCCTTGATCGTTGGGAACCGGAGCT
GAATGAAGCCATACCAAACGACGAGCGTGACACCACGATGCCTGTAGCAATGGCAACAACGTTGCGCAAA
CTATTAACTGGCGAACTACTTACTCTAGCTTCCCGGCAACAATTAATAGACTGGATGGAGGCGGATAAAG
TTGCAGGACCACTTCTGCGCTCGGCCCTTCCGGCTGGCTGGTTTATTGCTGATAAATCTGGAGCCGGTGA
GCGTGGGTCTCGCGGTATCATTGCAGCACTGGGGCCAGATGGTAAGCCCTCCCGTATCGTAGTTATCTAC
ACGACGGGGAGTCAGGCAACTATGGATGAACGAAATAGACAGATCGCTGAGATAGGTGCCTCACTGATTA
AGCATTGGTAACTGTCAGACCAAGTTTACTCATATATACTTTAGATTGATTTAAAACTTCATTTTTAATT
TAAAAGGATCTAGGTGAAGATCCTTTTTGATAATCTCATGACCAAAATCCCTTAACGTGAGTTTTCGTTC
CACTGAGCGTCAGACCCCGTAGAAAAGATCAAAGGATCTTCTTGAGATCCTTTTTTTCTGCGCGTAATCT
GCTGCTTGCAAACAAAAAAACCACCGCTACCAGCGGTGGTTTGTTTGCCGGATCAAGAGCTACCAACTCT
TTTTCCGAAGGTAACTGGCTTCAGCAGAGCGCAGATACCAAATACTGTTCTTCTAGTGTAGCCGTAGTTA
GGCCACCACTTCAAGAACTCTGTAGCACCGCCTACATACCTCGCTCTGCTAATCCTGTTACCAGTGGCTG
CTGCCAGTGGCGATAAGTCGTGTCTTACCGGGTTGGACTCAAGACGATAGTTACCGGATAAGGCGCAGCG
GTCGGGCTGAACGGGGGGTTCGTGCACACAGCCCAGCTTGGAGCGAACGACCTACACCGAACTGAGATAC
CTACAGCGTGAGCTATGAGAAAGCGCCACGCTTCCCGAAGGGAGAAAGGCGGACAGGTATCCGGTAAGCG
GCAGGGTCGGAACAGGAGAGCGCACGAGGGAGCTTCCAGGGGGAAACGCCTGGTATCTTTATAGTCCTGT
CGGGTTTCGCCACCTCTGACTTGAGCGTCGATTTTTGTGATGCTCGTCAGGGGGGCGGAGCCTATGGAAA
AACGCCAGCAACGCGGCCTTTTTACGGTTCCTGGCCTTTTGCTGGCCTTTTGCTCACATGTTCTTTCCTG
CGTTATCCCCTGATTCTGTGGATAACCGTATTACCGCCTTTGAGTGAGCTGATACCGCTCGCCGCAGCCG
AACGACCGAGCGCAGCGAGTCAGTGAGCGAGGAAGCGGAAGAGCGCCCAATACGCAAACCGCCTCTCCCC
GCGCGTTGGCCGATTCATTAATGCAGCTGGCACGACAGGTTTCCCGACTGGAAAGCGGGCAGTGAGCGCA
ACGCAATTAATGTGAGTTAGCTCACTCATTAGGCACCCCAGGCTTTACACTTTATGCTTCCGGCTCGTAT
GTTGTGTGGAATTGTGAGCGGATAACAATTTCACACAGGAAACAGCTATGACCATGATTACGCCGCTAGC
CATGGTTGTGCGACAGATTCACTGTGAAAGACTGTTCATTATACCCACGTTTCACTGGGAGATGTAAGCC
TTAGGTGTTTTACCCTGATTAGATAATACAATAACCAACAGAAATACGAGAATCTAAACTAATTTCGATG
ATTCATTTTTCTTTTTACCGCGCTGCCTCTTTTGGCAATTCTTTCACCTATATTCTACCTTCTCTTTCCT
TTTGTTCTAAACTTATTACCAGCTATCTATGTCGAATCAAGAAGAAGGACTTAAACTGTGGGGTGGCAGG
TTTACTGGGGCTACTGACCCCTTGATGGATTTGTATAACGCTTCCTTACCTTACGACAAGAAAATGTACA
AGGTGGATTTAGAAGGAACAAAAGTTTACACTGAGGGCCTGGAGAAAATTAATTTGCTAACTAAAGACGA
ACTAAGTGAGATTCATCGTGGTCTCAAATTGATTGAAGCAGAGTGGGCAGAAGGGAAGTTTGTTGAGAAG
CCAGGGGATGAGGATATTCACACTGCTAATGAACGTCGCTTGGGTGAGTTGATTGGTCGTGGAATCTCTG
GTAAGGTTCATACCGGAAGGTCTAGAAATGATCAAGTTGCCACTGATATGCGGTTGTATGTCAGAGACAA
TCTAACTCAGTTGGCTGACTATCTGAAGCAGTTCATTCAAGTAATCATCAAGAGAGCTGAACAGGAAATA
GACGTCTTGATGCCCGGTTATACTCACTTGCAAAGAGCTCAACCAATCAGATGGTCTCACTGGTTGAGCA
TGTATGCTACCTATTTCACTGAAGATTATGAGAGACTGAATCAAATCGTTAAAAGGTTGAACAAATCCCC
ATTGGGAGCTGGAGCTTTGGCTGGTCATCCTTATGGAATTGATCGTGAATACATTGCTGAGAGATTAGGG
TTTGATTCTGTTATTGGTAATTCTTTGGCCGCTGTTTCAGACAGAGATTTTGTAGTCGAAACCATGTTCT
GGTCTTCGTTGTTTATGAATCATATTTCTCGATTCTCAGAAGATTTGATCATTTACTCCACTGGAGAGTT
TGGATTTATCAAGTTGGCAGATGCTTATTCTACTGGATCTTCTCTGATGCCTCAAAAAAAAAACCCAGAC
TCTTTGGAGTTATTGAGGGGTAAATCTGGTAGATGTTTTGGGGCCTTGGCTGGTTTCCTCATGTCTATTA
AGTCCATTCCGTCAACCTATAACAAAGATATGCAAGAGGATAAGGAGCCTTTATTTGATACTCTAATCAC
TGTAGAGCACTCGATTTTGATAGCATCCGGTGTAGTTTCTACCTTGAACATTGATGCCGAACGAATGAAG
AATGCTCTAACTATGGATATGCTGGCTACAGATCTTGCCGACTATTTAGTTAGAAGGGGAGTTCCATTCA
GAGAAACTCACCACATTTCTGGTGAATGTGTCAGACAAGCCGAGGAGTTGAACCTTTCTGGTATTGATCA
GTTGTCCCTCGAACAATTGAAATCCATTGACTCCCGTTTTGAGGCTGATGTGGCTTCAACGTTTGACTTT
GAAGCCAGTGTTGAAAAAAGAACTGCCACCGGAGGAACTTCTAAGACTGCTGTTTTAAAGCAATTGGATG
CACTGAATGAAAAGCTAGAGTCTTGACTGCAGGTCGACTCTAGAGGATCCTATGTATGATACGAAACGTA
CCGTATCGTTAAGGTAGCGTCAAAATTTAACTGTTCTAACCCCTACTTGACAGCAATATATAAACAGAAG
GAAGCTGCCCTGTCTTAAACCTTTTTTTTTATCATCATTATTAGCTTACTTTCATAATTGCGACTGGTTC
CAATTGACAAGCTTTTGATTTTAACGACTTTTAACGACAACTTGAGAAGATCAAAAAACAACTAATTATT
CGAAACGACTAGTATGGTTTCTAAGGGTGAAGAGTTGTTCACTGGTGTTGTTCCAATCTTGGTTGAGTTG
GACGGTGACGTTAACGGACACAAGTTCTCTGTTTCTGGTGAAGGTGAGGGTGACGCTACTTACGGAAAGT
TGACTTTGAAGTTCATCTGTACTACTGGTAAGTTGCCAGTTCCATGGCCAACTTTGGTTACTACTTTGAC
TTACGGTGTTCAGTGTTTCTCCAGATACCCAGACCACATGAAGCAGCACGATTTCTTCAAGTCTGCTATG
CCAGAGGGTTACGTTCAAGAGAGAACTATCTTCTTCAAGGACGACGGTAACTACAAGACTAGAGCTGAGG
TTAAGTTCGAGGGTGACACATTGGTTAACAGAATCGAGTTGAAGGGTATCGACTTCAAAGAGGACGGAAA
CATCTTGGGTCACAAGTTGGAGTACAACTACAACTCCCACAACGTTTACATCATGGCTGACAAGCAGAAG
AACGGTATCAAGGTTAACTTCAAGATCAGACACAACATCGAGGACGGTTCCGTTCAATTGGCTGACCACT
ACCAACAGAACACTCCAATTGGTGACGGTCCAGTTTTGTTGCCAGACAACCACTACTTGTCCACTCAATC
CGCTTTGTCCAAGGACCCAAACGAGAAGAGAGATCACATGGTTTTGTTGGAGTTCGTTACTGCTGCTGGT
ATCACTTTGGGTATGGACGAGTTGTACAAGTAACTCGAGCCTTAGACATGACTGTTCCTCAGTTCAAGTT
GGGCACTTACGAGAAGACCGGTCTTGCTAGATTCTAATCAAGAGGATGTCAGAATGCCATTTGCCTGAGA
GATGCAGGCTTCATTTTTGATACTTTTTTATTTGTAACCTATATAGTATAGGATTTTTTTTGTCATTTTG
TTTCTTCTCGTACGAGCTTGCTCCTGATCAGCCTATCTCGCAGCTGATGAATATCTTGTGGTAGGGGTTT
GGGAAAATCATTCGAGTTTGATGTTTTTCTTGGTATTTCCCACTCCTCTTCAGAGTACAGAAGATTAAGT
GAGACGTTCGTTTGTGCAAGCTTAGATCCCCGGGTACCGAGCTCGAATTCGCCGTACCACTTCAAAACAC
CCAAGCACAGCATACTAAATTTCCCCTCTTTCTTCCTCTAGGGTGTCGTTAATTACCCGTACTAAAGGTT
TGGAAAAGAAAAAAGAGACCGCCTCGTTTCTTTTTCTTCGTCGAAAAAGGCAATAAAAATTTTTATCACG
TTTCTTTTTCTTGAAAATTTTTTTTTTTGATTTTTTTCTCTTTCGATGACCTCCCATTGATATTTAAGTT
AATAAACGGTCTTCAATTTCTCAAGTTTCAGTTTCATTTTTCTTGTTCTATTACAACTTTTTTTACTTCT
TGCTCATTAGAAAGAAAGCATAGCAATCTAATCTAAGTTTTAATTACAAAATGAAGAAGCCAGAGTTGAC
TGCTACTTCCGTTGAGAAGTTCTTGATCGAGAAGTTCGACTCCGTTTCCGACTTGATGCAATTGTCTGAA
GGTGAAGAGTCCAGAGCTTTCTCCTTTGACGTTGGTGGTAGAGGTTACGTTTTGAGAGTTAATTCCTGTG
CTGACGGTTTCTACAAGGACAGATACGTTTACAGACACTTCGCTTCCGCTGCTTTGCCAATTCCAGAGGT
TTTGGACATTGGTGAGTTCTCCGAGTCCTTGACTTACTGTATCTCCAGAAGAGCTCAGGGAGTTACATTG
CAAGACTTGCCAGAAACTGAGTTGCCAGCTGTTTTGCAACCAGTTGCTGAAGCTATGGACGCTATTGCTG
CTGCTGACTTGTCTCAAACTTCTGGTTTTGGTCCATTCGGTCCACAGGGTATTGGTCAGTACACTACTTG
GAGAGACTTCATCTGTGCTATCGCTGACCCACATGTTTACCACTGGCAAACTGTTATGGACGATACTGTT
TCCGCTTCCGTTGCTCAGGCTTTGGACGAATTGATGTTGTGGGCTGAAGATTGTCCTGAGGTTAGACATT
TGGTTCACGCTGACTTCGGTTCCAACAACGTTTTGACTGACAACGGTAGAATCACTGCTGTTATCGACTG
GTCCGAAGCTATGTTCGGTGACTCTCAATACGAGGTTGCTAACATCTTCTTTTGGAGACCATGGTTGGCT
TGTATGGAACAGCAGACTAGATACTTCGAGAGAAGACACCCAGAATTGGCTGGTTCCCCAAGATTGAGAG
CTTACATGTTGAGAATCGGTTTGGACCAGTTGTACCAGTCCTTGGTTGATGGTAACTTCGATGATGCTGC
TTGGGCTCAAGGTAGATGTGACGCTATCGTTAGATCCGGTGCTGGTACTGTTGGTAGAACTCAGATTGCT
AGAAGATCCGCTGCTGTTTGGACTGACGGTTGTGTTGAAGTTTTGGCTGACTCCGGTAACAGAAGACCAT
CCACTAGACCAAGAGCTAAAGAGGTTGGTAGAGTTTAAGTATTAAGAACGTTATTTATATTTCAAATTTT
TCTTTTTTTTCTCTACAGACGCTGTACGCATGTAACATTATACTGAAAACCTTGCTTGAGAAGGTTTTGG
GACGCTCGAAGATCCAGCTGCATTAATGAATCGGCCAACGCGCGGGGAGAGGCGGTTTGCGTATTGGGCG
CTCTTCCGCTTCCTCGGAATTCACTGGCCGTCGTTTTACAACGTCGTGACTGGGAAAACCCTGGCGTTAC
CCAACTTAATCGCCTTGCAGCACATCCCCCTTTCGCCAGCTGGCGTAATAGCGAAGAGGCCCGCACCGAT
CGCCCTTCCCAACAGTTGCGCAGCCTGAATGGCGAATGGCGCCTGATGCGGTATTTTCTCCTTACGCATC
TGTGCGGTATTTCACACCGCATATGGTGCACTCTCAGTACAATCTGCTCTGATGCCGCATAGTTAAGCCA
GCCCCGACACCCGCCAACACCCGCTGACGCGCCCTGACGGGCTTGTCTGCTCCCGGCATCCGCTTACAGA
CAAGCTGTGACCGTCTCCGGGAGCTGCATGTGTCAGAGGTTTTCACCGTCATCACCGAAACGCGCGA
